>Addgene plasmid #46063 | pXP821 | depositor full sequence | sequence record 65291 | pXP821 sequence 6060 bps
CATATGACGGATTAGAAGCCGCCGAGCGGGTGACAGCCCTCCGAAGGAAGACTCTCCTCCGTGCGTCCTC
GTCCTCACCGGTCGCGTTCCTGAAACGCAGATGTGCCTCGCGCCGCACTGCTCCGAACAATAAAGATTCT
ACAATACTAGCTTTTATGGTTATGAAGAGGAAAAATTGGCAGTAACCTGGCCCCACAAACCTTCAAATGA
ACGAATCAAATTAACAACCATAGGATGATAATGCGATTAGTTTTTTAGCCTTATTTCTGGGGTAATTAAT
CAGCGAAGCGATGATTTTTGATCTATTAACAGATATATAAATGCAAAAACTGCATTAACCACTTTAACTA
ATACTTTCAACATTTTCGGTTTGTATTACTTCTTATTCAAATGTAATAAAAGTATCAACAAAAAATTGTT
AATATACCTCTATACTTTAACGTCAAGGAGAAAAAACCACTAGTCTCGAGTCATGTAATTAGTTATGTCA
CGCTTACATTCACGCCCTCCCCCCACATCCGCTCTAACCGAAAAGGAAGGAGTTAGACAACCTGAAGTCT
AGGTCCCTATTTATTTTTTTATAGTTATGTTAGTATTAAGAACGTTATTTATATTTCAAATTTTTCTTTT
TTTTCTGTACAGACGCGTGTACGCATGTAACATTATACTGAAAACCTTGCTTGAGAAGGTTTTGGGACGC
TCGAAGGCTTTAATTTGCGGCCAAGCTTGCATGCCTGCAGGTCGACTCTAGAGGATCCCCGGGATAACTT
CGTATAATGTATGCTATACGAAGTTATGGATTTTCTTAACTTCTTCGGCGACAGCATCACCGACTTCGGT
GGTACTGTTGGAACCACCTAAATCACCAGTTCTGATACCTGCATCCAAAACCTTTTTAACTGCATCTTCA
ATGGCCTTACCTTCTTCAGGCAAGTTCAATGACAATTTCAACATCATTGCAGCAGACAAGATAGTGGCGA
TAGGGTTGACCTTATTCTTTGGCAAATCTGGAGCAGAACCGTGGCATGGTTCGTACAAACCAAATGCGGT
GTTCTTGTCTGGCAAAGAGGCCAAGGACGCAGATGGCAACAAACCCAAGGAACCTGGGATAACGGAGGCT
TCATCGGAGATGATATCACCAAACATGTTGCTGGTGATTATAATACCATTTAGGTGGGTTGGGTTCTTAA
CTAGGATCATGGCGGCAGAATCAATCAATTGATGTTGAACCTTCAATGTAGGAAATTCGTTCTTGATGGT
TTCCTCCACAGTTTTTCTCCATAATCTTGAAGAGGCCAAAACATTAGCTTTATCCAAGGACCAAATAGGC
AATGGTGGCTCATGTTGTAGGGCCATGAAAGCGGCCATTCTTGTGATTCTTTGCACTTCTGGAACGGTGT
ATTGTTCACTATCCCAAGCGACACCATCACCATCATCTTCCTTTCTCTTACCAAAGTAAATACCTCCCAC
TAATTCTCTGACAACAACGAAGTCAGTACCTTTAGCAAATTGTGGCTTGATTGGAGATAAGTCTAAAAGA
GAGTCGGATGCAAAGTTACATGGTCTTAAGTTGGCGTACAATTGAAGTTCTTTACGGATTTTTAGTAAAC
CTTGTTCAGGTCTAACACTACCTGTACCCCATTTAGGACCACCCACAGCACCTAACAAAACGGCATCAGC
CTTCTTGGAGGCTTCCAGCGCCTCATCTGGAAGTGGGACACCTGTAGCTTCGATAGCAGCACCACCAATT
AAATGATTTTCGAAATCGAACTTGACATTGGAACGAACATCAGAAATAGCTTTAAGAACCTTAATGGCTT
CGGCTGTGATTTCTTGACCAACGTGGTCACCTGGCAAAACGACGATCTTCTTAGGGGCAGACATTAGAAT
GGTATATCCTTGAAATATATATATATATTGCTGAAATGTAAAAGGTAAGAAAAGTTAGAAAGTAAGACGA
TTGCTAACCACCTATTGGAAAAACAATAGGTCCTTAAATAATATTGTCAACTTCAAGTATTGTGATGCAA
GCATTTAGTCATGAACGCTTCTCTATTCTATATGAAAAGCCGGTTCCGGCGCTCTCACCTTTCCTTTTTC
TCCCAATTTTTCAGTTGAAAAAGGTATATGCGTCAGGCGACCTCTGAAATTAACAAAAAATTTCCAGTCA
TCGAATTTGATTCTGTGCGATAGCGCCCCTGTGTGTTCTCGTTATGTTGAGGAAAAAAATAATGGTTAAT
AACTTCGTATAATGTATGCTATACGAAGTTATCCCGGGTACCGAGCTCGAATTCAACGAAGCATCTGTGC
TTCATTTTGTAGAACAAAAATGCAACGCGAGAGCGCTAATTTTTCAAACAAAGAATCTGAGCTGCATTTT
TACAGAACAGAAATGCAACGCGAAAGCGCTATTTTACCAACGAAGAATCTGTGCTTCATTTTTGTAAAAC
AAAAATGCAACGCGAGAGCGCTAATTTTTCAAACAAAGAATCTGAGCTGCATTTTTACAGAACAGAAATG
CAACGCGAGAGCGCTATTTTACCAACAAAGAATCTATACTTCTTTTTTGTTCTACAAAAATGCATCCCGA
GAGCGCTATTTTTCTAACAAAGCATCTTAGATTACTTTTTTTCTCCTTTGTGCGCTCTATAATGCAGTCT
CTTGATAACTTTTTGCACTGTAGGTCCGTTAAGGTTAGAAGAAGGCTACTTTGGTGTCTATTTTCTCTTC
CATAAAAAAAGCCTGACTCCACTTCCCGCGTTTACTGATTACTAGCGAAGCTGCGGGTGCATTTTTTCAA
GATAAAGGCATCCCCGATTATATTCTATACCGATGTGGATTGCGCATACTTTGTGAACAGAAAGTGATAG
CGTTGATGATTCTTCATTGGTCAGAAAATTATGAACGGTTTCTTCTATTTTGTCTCTATATACTACGTAT
AGGAAATGTTTACATTTTCGTATTGTTTTCGATTCACTCTATGAATAGTTCTTACTACAATTTTTTTGTC
TAAAGAGTAATACTAGAGATAAACATAAAAAATGTAGAGGTCGAGTTTAGATGCAAGTTCAAGGAGCGAA
AGGTGGATGGGTAGGTTATATAGGGATATAGCACAGAGATATATAGCAAAGAGATACTTTTGAGCAATGT
TTGTGGAAGCGGTATTCGCAATATTTTAGTAGCTCGTTACAGTCCGGTGCGTTTTTGGTTTTTTGAAAGT
GCGTCTTCAGAGCGCTTTTGGTTTTCAAAAGCGCTCTGAAGTTCCTATACTTTCTAGAGAATAGGAACTT
CGGAATAGGAACTTCAAAGCGTTTCCGAAAACGAGCGCTTCCGAAAATGCAACGCGAGCTGCGCACATAC
AGCTCACTGTTCACGTCGCACCTATATCTGCGTGTTGCCTGTATATATATATACATGAGAAGAACGGCAT
AGTGCGTGTTTATGCTTAAATGCGTACTTATATGCGTCTATTTATGTAGGATGAAAGGTAGTCTAGTACC
TCCTGTGATATTATCCCATTCCATGCGGGGTATCGTATGCTTCCTTCAGCACTACCCTTTAGCTGTTCTA
TATGCTGCCACTCCTCAATTGGATTAGTCTCATCCTTCAATGCTATCATTTCCTTTGATATTGGATCATA
CGAATTCGTAATCATGGTCATAGCTGTTTCCTGTGTGAAATTGTTATCCGCTCACAATTCCACACAACAT
ACGAGCCGGAAGCATAAAGTGTAAAGCCTGGGGTGCCTAATGAGTGAGCTAACTCACATTAATTGCGTTG
CGCTCACTGCCCGCTTTCCAGTCGGGAAACCTGTCGTGCCAGCTGCATTAATGAATCGGCCAACGCGCGG
GGAGAGGCGGTTTGCGTATTGGGCGCTCTTCCGCTTCCTCGCTCACTGACTCGCTGCGCTCGGTCGTTCG
GCTGCGGCGAGCGGTATCAGCTCACTCAAAGGCGGTAATACGGTTATCCACAGAATCAGGGGATAACGCA
GGAAAGAACATGTGAGCAAAAGGCCAGCAAAAGGCCAGGAACCGTAAAAAGGCCGCGTTGCTGGCGTTTT
TCCATAGGCTCCGCCCCCCTGACGAGCATCACAAAAATCGACGCTCAAGTCAGAGGTGGCGAAACCCGAC
AGGACTATAAAGATACCAGGCGTTTCCCCCTGGAAGCTCCCTCGTGCGCTCTCCTGTTCCGACCCTGCCG
CTTACCGGATACCTGTCCGCCTTTCTCCCTTCGGGAAGCGTGGCGCTTTCTCATAGCTCACGCTGTAGGT
ATCTCAGTTCGGTGTAGGTCGTTCGCTCCAAGCTGGGCTGTGTGCACGAACCCCCCGTTCAGCCCGACCG
CTGCGCCTTATCCGGTAACTATCGTCTTGAGTCCAACCCGGTAAGACACGACTTATCGCCACTGGCAGCA
GCCACTGGTAACAGGATTAGCAGAGCGAGGTATGTAGGCGGTGCTACAGAGTTCTTGAAGTGGTGGCCTA
ACTACGGCTACACTAGAAGGACAGTATTTGGTATCTGCGCTCTGCTGAAGCCAGTTACCTTCGGAAAAAG
AGTTGGTAGCTCTTGATCCGGCAAACAAACCACCGCTGGTAGCGGTGGTTTTTTTGTTTGCAAGCAGCAG
ATTACGCGCAGAAAAAAAGGATCTCAAGAAGATCCTTTGATCTTTTCTACGGGGTCTGACGCTCAGTGGA
ACGAAAACTCACGTTAAGGGATTTTGGTCATGAGATTATCAAAAAGGATCTTCACCTAGATCCTTTTAAA
TTAAAAATGAAGTTTTAAATCAATCTAAAGTATATATGAGTAAACTTGGTCTGACAGTTACCAATGCTTA
ATCAGTGAGGCACCTATCTCAGCGATCTGTCTATTTCGTTCATCCATAGTTGCCTGACTCCCCGTCGTGT
AGATAACTACGATACGGGAGGGCTTACCATCTGGCCCCAGTGCTGCAATGATACCGCGAGACCCACGCTC
ACCGGCTCCAGATTTATCAGCAATAAACCAGCCAGCCGGAAGGGCCGAGCGCAGAAGTGGTCCTGCAACT
TTATCCGCCTCCATCCAGTCTATTAATTGTTGCCGGGAAGCTAGAGTAAGTAGTTCGCCAGTTAATAGTT
TGCGCAACGTTGTTGCCATTGCTACAGGCATCGTGGTGTCACGCTCGTCGTTTGGTATGGCTTCATTCAG
CTCCGGTTCCCAACGATCAAGGCGAGTTACATGATCCCCCATGTTGTGCAAAAAAGCGGTTAGCTCCTTC
GGTCCTCCGATCGTTGTCAGAAGTAAGTTGGCCGCAGTGTTATCACTCATGGTTATGGCAGCACTGCATA
ATTCTCTTACTGTCATGCCATCCGTAAGATGCTTTTCTGTGACTGGTGAGTACTCAACCAAGTCATTCTG
AGAATAGTGTATGCGGCGACCGAGTTGCTCTTGCCCGGCGTCAATACGGGATAATACCGCGCCACATAGC
AGAACTTTAAAAGTGCTCATCATTGGAAAACGTTCTTCGGGGCGAAAACTCTCAAGGATCTTACCGCTGT
TGAGATCCAGTTCGATGTAACCCACTCGTGCACCCAACTGATCTTCAGCATCTTTTACTTTCACCAGCGT
TTCTGGGTGAGCAAAAACAGGAAGGCAAAATGCCGCAAAAAAGGGAATAAGGGCGACACGGAAATGTTGA
ATACTCATACTCTTCCTTTTTCAATATTATTGAAGCATTTATCAGGGTTATTGTCTCATGAGCGGATACA
TATTTGAATGTATTTAGAAAAATAAACAAATAGGGGTTCCGCGCACATTTCCCCGAAAAGTGCCACCTGA
CGTCTAAGAAACCATTATTATCATGACATTAACCTATAAAAATAGGCGTATCACGAGGCCCTTTCGTCTC
GCGCGTTTCGGTGATGACGGTGAAAACCTCTGACACATGCAGCTCCCGGAGACGGTCACAGCTTGTCTGT
AAGCGGATGCCGGGAGCAGACAAGCCCGTCAGGGCGCGTCAGCGGGTGTTGGCGGGTGTCGGGGCTGGCT
TAACTATGCGGCATCAGAGCAGATTGTACTGAGAGTGCAC
Features (pLannotate 1.2.2; 18 found; start..end, strand, type, name):
      8..450     +  promoter       GAL1 promoter: S. cerevisiae GAL1; inducible promoter, regulated by Gal4
    471..718     +  terminator     CYC1 terminator: S. cerevisiae CYC1; transcription terminator for CYC1
    723..763     -  misc_feature   MCS (fragment): pUC18/19 multiple cloning site
    764..797     -  protein_bind   loxP: Cre-mediated recombination occurs in the 8-bp core sequence (GCATACAT). Cre recombinase
    798..1884    -  CDS            LEU2 (fragment): 3-isopropylmalate dehydrogenase, required for leucine biosynthesis; S. cerevisiae LEU2; yeast auxotrophic marker
   1885..2237    -  promoter       LEU2 promoter (fragment): S. cerevisiae LEU2
   2239..2272    -  protein_bind   loxP: Cre-mediated recombination occurs in the 8-bp core sequence (GCATACAT). Cre recombinase
   2273..2294    -  misc_feature   MCS (fragment): pUC18/19 multiple cloning site
   2295..3637    -  rep_origin     2μ ori: yeast 2μ plasmid origin of replication
   3681..3697    -  protein_bind   lac operator: The lac repressor binds to the lac operator to inhibit transcription in E. coli. This inhibition can be relieved by adding lactose or isopropyl-β-D-thiogalactopyranoside (IPTG). lac repressor encoded by lacI
   3705..3735    -  promoter       lac promoter: promoter for the E. coli lac operon
   3750..3771    -  protein_bind   CAP binding site: CAP binding activates transcription in the presence of cAMP. E. coli catabolite activator protein
   3784..3876    -  CDS            lacI (fragment): lac repressor; lacI; The lac repressor binds to the lac operator to inhibit transcription in E. coli. This inhibition can be relieved by adding lactose or isopropyl-β-D-thiogalactopyranoside (IPTG).
   4059..4647    -  rep_origin     ori: high-copy-number ColE1/pMB1/pBR322/pUC origin of replication
   4818..5678    -  CDS            AmpR: β-lactamase; bla; confers resistance to ampicillin, carbenicillin, and related antibiotics
   5679..5783    -  promoter       AmpR promoter: bla
   5878..5913    +  CDS            rop (fragment): Rop protein, which maintains plasmids at low copy number; rop
   6015..6       +  misc_feature   bom (fragment) (across the origin): basis of mobility region from pBR322
