[The description below was written by a language model from this plasmid's Addgene catalogue record and pLannotate feature annotations shown in this document.]
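Description:
pXP821 is an empty yeast expression backbone of about 6.1 kb, built on pUC18 and designed as an E. coli–Saccharomyces cerevisiae shuttle vector. It belongs to a vector set with regulated promoters developed for systematic metabolic engineering in S. cerevisiae. In bacteria it is maintained at high copy through the pUC-type ColE1/pMB1 origin and selected with ampicillin via the β-lactamase gene and its native promoter. In yeast it replicates episomally from the 2μ origin, which generally supports multicopy maintenance, and is selected by leucine prototrophy through the LEU2 marker driven by its own promoter. Remnants of the pUC lac region (lac promoter, operator, CAP site, a lacI fragment) and small rop and bom fragments are backbone carry-over with no evident role in the design.

The expression cassette consists of the S. cerevisiae GAL1 promoter followed closely by the CYC1 transcription terminator, with only a short gap between them where a gene of interest would be inserted; the record lists no insert and does not detail the cloning sites in that gap. GAL1 is regulated by Gal4, so a cloned open reading frame would be induced by galactose, giving controllable expression. The LEU2 marker and its promoter are flanked by two loxP sites, so Cre recombinase can act on this segment; such an arrangement is commonly used to excise and reuse the marker, for instance across successive engineering steps. The annotation marks LEU2 and its promoter as fragments. Repository quality-control sequencing found a few discrepancies from the depositor's sequence that are not thought to affect function.
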