Addgene plasmid #46063: pXP821
Purpose: (Empty Backbone)
Depositing lab: Nancy DaSilva. Depositing organization: University of California, Irvine. Publication: Development and characterization of a vector set with regulated promoters for systematic metabolic engineering in Saccharomyces cerevisiae. Shen MW, Fang F, Sandmeyer S, Da Silva NA. Yeast. 2012 Dec;29(12):495-503. doi: 10.1002/yea.2930. Epub 2012 Nov 19. PubMed 23166051.
Backbone
  Vector backbone: pUC18
  Vector type: Yeast Expression
  Promoter: GAL1
  Selectable markers: LEU2
Growth in bacteria
  Bacterial resistance: Ampicillin, 100 μg/mL
  Growth temperature: 37°C
  Growth strain: XL1 Blue
  Copy number: High Copy
Terms and licenses: Academic/Nonprofit Terms; Industry Terms: Not Available to Industry
Depositor comments: Addgene's quality control sequencing has identified a few discrepancies compared to the depositor's full sequence; these differences are not thought to affect plasmid function.
How to cite: pXP821 was a gift from Nancy DaSilva (Addgene plasmid # 46063 ; http://n2t.net/addgene:46063 ; RRID:Addgene_46063)
