>Addgene plasmid #46063 | pXP821 | addgene partial sequence | sequence record 66384 | Leu2-F 5'-atgctgtcgccgaagaag-3'
ACTTCGTATAGCATACATTATACGAAGTTATCCCGGGGATCCTCTAGAGTCGACCTGCAGGCATGCAAGC
TTGGCCGCAAATTAAAGCCTTCGAGCGTCCCAAAACCTTCTCAAGCAAGGTTTTCAGTATAATGTTACAT
GCGTACACGCGTCTGTACAGAAAAAAAAGAAAAATTTGAAATATAAATAACGTTCTTAATACTAACATAA
CTATAAAAAAATAAATAGGGACCTAGACTTCAGGTTGTCTAACTCCTTCCTTTTCGGTTAGAGCGGATGT
GGGGGGAGGGCGTGAATGTAAGCGTGACATAACTAATTACATGACTCGAGACTAGTGGTTTTTTCTCCTT
GACGTTAAAGTATAGAGGTATATTAACAATTTTTTGTTGATACTTTTATTACATTTGAATAAGAAGTAAT
ACAAACCGAAAATGTTGAAAGTATTAGTTAAAGTGGTTATGCAGTTTTTGCATTTATATATCTGTTAATA
GATCAAAAATCATCGCTTCGCTGATTAATTACCCCAGAAATAAGGCTAAAAAACTAATCGCATTATCATC
CTATGGTTGTTAATTTGATTCGTTCATTTGAAGGTTTGTGGGGCCAGGTTACTGCCAATTTTTCCTCTTC
ATAACCATAAAAGCTAGTATTGTAGAATCTTTATTGTTCGGAGCAGTGCGGCGCGAGGCACATCTGCGTT
TCAGGAACGCGACCGGTGAAGACGAGGACGCACGGAGGAGAGTCTTCCTTCGGAGGGCTGTCACCCGCTC
GGCGGCTTCTAAT
