>Addgene plasmid #46063 | pXP821 | addgene partial sequence | sequence record 67162 | LEU2-R 5'-accggtaccccatttaggac-3'
CTAACAAAACGGCATCAGCCTTCTTGGAGGCTTCCAGCGCCTCATCTGGAAGTGGGACACCTGTAGCTTC
GATAGCAGCACCACCAATTAAATGATTTTCGAAATCGAACTTGACATTGGAACGAACATCAGAAATAGCT
TTAAGAACCTTAATGGCTTCGGCTGTGATTTCTTGACCAACGTGGTCACCTGGCAAAACGACGATCTTCT
TAGGGGCAGACATTAGAATGGTATATCCTTGAAATATATATATATATTGCTGAAATGTAAAAGGTAAGAA
AAGTTAGAAAGTAAGACGATTGCTAACCACCTATTGGAAAAACAATAGGTCCTTAAATAATATTGTCAAC
TTCAAGTATTGTGATGCAAGCATTTAGTCATGAACGCTTCTCTATTCTATATGAAAAGCCGGTTCCGGCG
CTCTCACCTTTCCTTTTTCTCCCAATTTTTCAGTTGAAAAAGGTATATGCGTCAGGCGACCTCTGAAATT
AACAAAAAATTTCCAGTCATCGAATTTGATTCTGTGCGATAGCGCCCCTGTGTGTTCTCGTTATGTTGAG
GAAAAAAATAATGGTTAATAACTTCGTATAATGTATGCTATACGAAGTTATCCCGGGTACCGAGCTCGAA
TTCAACGAAGCATCTGTGCTTCATTTTGTAGAACAAAAATGCAACGCGAGAGCGCTAATTTTTCAAACAA
AGAATCTGAGCTGCATTTTTACAGAACAGAAATGCAACGCGAAAGCGCTATTTTACCAACGAAGAATCTG
TGCTTCATTTTTGTAAAACAAAAATGCAACGCGAGAGCGCTAATTTTTCAAACAAAGAATCTGAGCTGCA
TTTTTACAGAACAGAAATGCAACGCGAGAGCGCTATTTTACCAACAAAGAATCTATACTTCTTTTTGTC
